Addgene plasmid #189875: p663-UBC-miniTurbo-V5-NEK4_IDG-K
Purpose: Gateway destination clone of NEK4 (human) tagged with N-terminal miniTurbo-V5 for generating protein-proximity networks using proximity-dependent biotinylation proteomics
Depositing lab: Ben Major. Depositing organization: Washington University in Saint Louis.
Backbone
  Vector backbone: pDest663
  Backbone manufacturer: PEL
  Backbone size w/o insert (bp): 9019
  Vector type: Mammalian Expression, Lentiviral ; Gateway Destination
  Selectable markers: Puromycin
Growth in bacteria
  Bacterial resistance: Ampicillin, 100 μg/mL
  Growth temperature: 30°C
  Growth strain: NEB Stable
  Copy number: Low Copy
Gene/Insert
  Gene/Insert name: NEK4 (alt names: miniTurbo-V5-NEK4; miniTurbo-V5)
  Species: H. sapiens (human)
  Entrez Gene: NEK4 (a.k.a. NRK2, STK2, pp12301)
  Promoter: Ubiquitin
  Tag / fusion protein: miniTurbo-V5 (N terminal on insert)
  Cloning method: Gateway Cloning
  Sequencing primers: 5′ TGAAGCTCCGGTTTTGAACT; 3′ AATAGACCCGTGAAGCTGATC
Terms and licenses: Academic/Nonprofit Terms; Industry Terms: Not Available to Industry
Depositor comments: These plasmids were generated as part of the Illuminating the Druggable Genome (IDG) program sponsored by the NIH Common Fund. The goal of this program is to identify, gather, and distribute information and resources for proteins that currently are not well-studied yet belong to commonly drug-targeted protein families: protein kinases, non-olfactory G-protein coupled receptors (GPCRs), and ion channels. The IDG program is designed to develop fundamental research tools for understudied proteins, elucidate their function, and disseminate the IDG-related resources and data to the greater scientific community. These lentiviral gateway destination plasmids were generated, as part of the Kinase-Data and Resource Generating Center (DRGC), using the single fragment or multisite gateway cloning technology. They were used for generating proteomics-based protein-interaction and protein-proximity networks that can be accessed through the kinase-DRGC website https://darkkinome.org/. Each plasmid has either an N- or C-terminal fusion protein (Flag/ V5/V5-miniTurbo/V5-TurboID/miniTurbo-V5/TurboID-V5) tagged understudied kinase driven under either a CMV or Ubiquitin (UBC) promoter. All inserts in the pENTR plasmids used to generate the deposited destination plasmids were end-sequenced and insert size validated prior to multi-site gateway cloning. The combined insert size of the single fragment or three fragment destination plasmids were confirmed by restriction digestion (BsrGI, and EcoRV for pDest667; BsrGI, EcoRV, and BstZ17I for pDest663; and BsrGI for pHAGE) and all plasmids were partially sequenced to ensure in-frame ORFs and fusion tags.
How to cite: p663-UBC-miniTurbo-V5-NEK4_IDG-K was a gift from Ben Major (Addgene plasmid # 189875 ; http://n2t.net/addgene:189875 ; RRID:Addgene_189875)
