[The description below was written by a language model from this plasmid's Addgene catalogue record and pLannotate feature annotations shown in this document.]
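Description:
p663-UBC-miniTurbo-V5-NEK4_IDG-K is an HIV-1-based lentiviral expression clone built on the pDest663 Gateway destination backbone, carrying human NEK4 fused at its N-terminus to the miniTurbo biotin ligase and a V5 epitope. In bacteria it is maintained through a ColE1/pUC-type origin with ampicillin resistance (AmpR). The catalogue lists it as low copy even though the annotated origin is a high-copy type. An f1 origin and remnants of lac/lacZα and T3/T7 promoter sequences are also present from the cloning backbone. The lentiviral portion has an RSV promoter driving a truncated 5' LTR, followed by the Ψ packaging signal with a gag fragment, the RRE for Rev-dependent RNA export, and the cPPT/CTS. A second truncated LTR lies downstream of the cargo and is followed by an SV40 poly(A) signal and SV40 origin. This layout is typical of third-generation transfer vectors, which need packaging functions supplied in trans.

The payload was assembled by multisite Gateway recombination, as shown by the attB4, attB5, attB1 and attB2 scars flanking the modules. The human ubiquitin C promoter drives the miniTurbo coding sequence joined in frame across attB1 to the NEK4 open reading frame. The V5 tag named in the record is not separately annotated in the feature table. A WPRE follows to enhance transcript expression, and a separate mouse PGK promoter–puromycin N-acetyltransferase cassette allows selection of transduced mammalian cells. The construct was made within a programme on understudied kinases. It is intended for proximity-dependent biotinylation proteomics, in which miniTurbo labels proteins near NEK4 so they can be captured and identified to map its protein-proximity network.
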