Features (pLannotate 1.2.2; 32 found; start..end, strand, type, name):
     26..130     +  promoter       AmpR promoter: bla
    131..991     +  CDS            AmpR: β-lactamase; bla; confers resistance to ampicillin, carbenicillin, and related antibiotics
   1162..1750    +  rep_origin     ori: high-copy-number ColE1/pMB1/pBR322/pUC origin of replication
   1933..2025    +  CDS            lacI (fragment): lac repressor; lacI; The lac repressor binds to the lac operator to inhibit transcription in E. coli. This inhibition can be relieved by adding lactose or isopropyl-β-D-thiogalactopyranoside (IPTG).
   2038..2059    +  protein_bind   CAP binding site: CAP binding activates transcription in the presence of cAMP. E. coli catabolite activator protein
   2074..2104    +  promoter       lac promoter: promoter for the E. coli lac operon
   2108..2130    +  protein_bind   lac operator (fragment): The lac repressor binds to the lac operator to inhibit transcription in E. coli. This inhibition can be relieved by adding lactose or isopropyl-β-D-thiogalactopyranoside (IPTG). lac repressor encoded by lacI
   2173..2191    +  promoter       T3 promoter: promoter for bacteriophage T3 RNA polymerase
   2219..2445    +  promoter       RSV promoter: Rous sarcoma virus enhancer/promoter
   2446..2626    +  LTR            5' LTR (truncated): truncated 5' long terminal repeat (LTR) from HIV-1
   2673..2798    +  misc_feature   HIV-1 Ψ: packaging signal of human immunodeficiency virus type 1
   2782..3145    +  CDS            HIV-1 gag (fragment): gag protein from human immunodeficiency virus 1; gag
   3291..3524    +  misc_feature   RRE: The Rev response element (RRE) of HIV-1 allows for Rev-dependent mRNA export from the nucleus to the cytoplasm.
   3901..4001    +  CDS            Rev (fragment): human immunodeficiency virus 1 (HIV-1) Rev protein; rev; enhances nuclear export of unspliced and incompletely spliced viral mRNAs
   4020..4136    +  misc_feature   cPPT/CTS: central polypurine tract and central termination sequence of HIV-1
   4170..4190    +  protein_bind   attB4: mutant version of attB; core recombination site for the Gateway® BP reaction BP Clonase™
   4190..5401    +  promoter       UbC promoter: human ubiquitin C promoter
   5405..5423    -  protein_bind   attB5 (fragment): mutant version of attB; core recombination site for the Gateway® BP reaction BP Clonase™
   5438..6208    +  CDS            miniTurbo: N-terminally truncated mutant of the E. coli biotin ligase BioID engineered for improved catalytic efficiency (Branon et al., 2018)
   6257..6281    +  protein_bind   attB1: mutant version of attB; recombination site for the Gateway® BP reaction BP Clonase™
   6290..8812    +  CDS            NEK4: NEK4_HUMAN - Also known as STK2. Experimental evidence at protein level: Swiss-Prot protein existence level 1. Protein kinase that seems to act exclusively upon threonine residues (By similarity). Required for normal entry into proliferative arrest after a limited number of cell divisions, also called replicative senescence. Required for normal cell cycle arrest in response to double-stranded DNA damage. From Homo sapiens (Human).
   8817..8841    -  protein_bind   attB2: mutant version of attB; recombination site for the Gateway® BP reaction BP Clonase™
   8871..9459    +  misc_feature   WPRE: woodchuck hepatitis virus posttranscriptional regulatory element
   9473..9972    +  promoter       PGK promoter: mouse phosphoglycerate kinase 1 promoter
   9993..10592   +  CDS            PuroR: puromycin N-acetyltransferase; pac from Streptomyces alboniger; confers resistance to puromycin
  10660..10797   +  CDS            nef (fragment): NEF_HV1LA - Experimental evidence at protein level: Swiss-Prot protein existence level 1. Extracellular Nef protein targets CD4(+) T-lymphocytes for apoptosis by interacting with CXCR4 surface receptors. From Human immunodeficiency virus type 1 group M subtype B (isolate Lai) (HIV-1).
  10783..10963   +  LTR            5' LTR (truncated): truncated 5' long terminal repeat (LTR) from HIV-1
  11035..11156   +  polyA_signal   SV40 poly(A) signal: SV40 polyadenylation signal
  11196..11331   +  rep_origin     SV40 ori: SV40 origin of replication
  11352..11370   -  promoter       T7 promoter: promoter for bacteriophage T7 RNA polymerase
  11378..11533   +  CDS            lacZα (fragment): LacZα fragment of β-galactosidase; lacZ fragment
  11538..11966   +  rep_origin     f1 ori (sequence partly withheld): f1 bacteriophage origin of replication; arrow indicates direction of (+) strand synthesis
>Addgene plasmid #189875 | p663-UBC-miniTurbo-V5-NEK4_IDG-K | addgene full sequence | sequence record 374316 | Addgene NGS Result
AGGTGGCACTTTTCGGGGAAATGTGCGCGGAACCCCTATTTGTTTATTTTTCTAAATACATTCAAATATG
TATCCGCTCATGAGACAATAACCCTGATAAATGCTTCAATAATATTGAAAAAGGAAGAGTATGAGTATTC
AACATTTCCGTGTCGCCCTTATTCCCTTTTTTGCGGCATTTTGCCTTCCTGTTTTTGCTCACCCAGAAAC
GCTGGTGAAAGTAAAAGATGCTGAAGATCAGTTGGGTGCACGAGTGGGTTACATCGAACTGGATCTCAAC
AGCGGTAAGATCCTTGAGAGTTTTCGCCCCGAAGAACGTTTTCCAATGATGAGCACTTTTAAAGTTCTGC
TATGTGGCGCGGTATTATCCCGTATTGACGCCGGGCAAGAGCAACTCGGTCGCCGCATACACTATTCTCA
GAATGACTTGGTTGAGTACTCACCAGTCACAGAAAAGCATCTTACGGATGGCATGACAGTAAGAGAATTA
TGCAGTGCTGCCATAACCATGAGTGATAACACTGCGGCCAACTTACTTCTGACAACGATCGGAGGACCGA
AGGAGCTAACCGCTTTTTTGCACAACATGGGGGATCATGTAACTCGCCTTGATCGTTGGGAACCGGAGCT
GAATGAAGCCATACCAAACGACGAGCGTGACACCACGATGCCTGTAGCAATGGCAACAACGTTGCGCAAA
CTATTAACTGGCGAACTACTTACTCTAGCTTCCCGGCAACAATTAATAGACTGGATGGAGGCGGATAAAG
TTGCAGGACCACTTCTGCGCTCGGCCCTTCCGGCTGGCTGGTTTATTGCTGATAAATCTGGAGCCGGTGA
GCGTGGGTCTCGCGGTATCATTGCAGCACTGGGGCCAGATGGTAAGCCCTCCCGTATCGTAGTTATCTAC
ACGACGGGGAGTCAGGCAACTATGGATGAACGAAATAGACAGATCGCTGAGATAGGTGCCTCACTGATTA
AGCATTGGTAACTGTCAGACCAAGTTTACTCATATATACTTTAGATTGATTTAAAACTTCATTTTTAATT
TAAAAGGATCTAGGTGAAGATCCTTTTTGATAATCTCATGACCAAAATCCCTTAACGTGAGTTTTCGTTC
CACTGAGCGTCAGACCCCGTAGAAAAGATCAAAGGATCTTCTTGAGATCCTTTTTTTCTGCGCGTAATCT
GCTGCTTGCAAACAAAAAAACCACCGCTACCAGCGGTGGTTTGTTTGCCGGATCAAGAGCTACCAACTCT
TTTTCCGAAGGTAACTGGCTTCAGCAGAGCGCAGATACCAAATACTGTTCTTCTAGTGTAGCCGTAGTTA
GGCCACCACTTCAAGAACTCTGTAGCACCGCCTACATACCTCGCTCTGCTAATCCTGTTACCAGTGGCTG
CTGCCAGTGGCGATAAGTCGTGTCTTACCGGGTTGGACTCAAGACGATAGTTACCGGATAAGGCGCAGCG
GTCGGGCTGAACGGGGGGTTCGTGCACACAGCCCAGCTTGGAGCGAACGACCTACACCGAACTGAGATAC
CTACAGCGTGAGCTATGAGAAAGCGCCACGCTTCCCGAAGGGAGAAAGGCGGACAGGTATCCGGTAAGCG
GCAGGGTCGGAACAGGAGAGCGCACGAGGGAGCTTCCAGGGGGAAACGCCTGGTATCTTTATAGTCCTGT
CGGGTTTCGCCACCTCTGACTTGAGCGTCGATTTTTGTGATGCTCGTCAGGGGGGCGGAGCCTATGGAAA
AACGCCAGCAACGCGGCCTTTTTACGGTTCCTGGCCTTTTGCTGGCCTTTTGCTCACATGTTCTTTCCTG
CGTTATCCCCTGATTCTGTGGATAACCGTATTACCGCCTTTGAGTGAGCTGATACCGCTCGCCGCAGCCG
AACGACCGAGCGCAGCGAGTCAGTGAGCGAGGAAGCGGAAGAGCGCCCAATACGCAAACCGCCTCTCCCC
GCGCGTTGGCCGATTCATTAATGCAGCTGGCACGACAGGTTTCCCGACTGGAAAGCGGGCAGTGAGCGCA
ACGCAATTAATGTGAGTTAGCTCACTCATTAGGCACCCCAGGCTTTACACTTTATGCTTCCGGCTCGTAT
GTTGTGTGGAATTGTGAGCGGATAACAATTTCACACAGGAAACAGCTATGACCATGATTACGCCAAGCGC
GCAATTAACCCTCACTAAAGGGAACAAAAGCTGGAGCTGCAAGCTTAATGTAGTCTTATGCAATACTCTT
GTAGTCTTGCAACATGGTAACGATGAGTTAGCAACATGCCTTACAAGGAGAGAAAAAGCACCGTGCATGC
CGATTGGTGGAAGTAAGGTGGTACGATCGTGCCTTATTAGGAAGGCAACAGACGGGTCTGACATGGATTG
GACGAACCACTGAATTGCCGCATTGCAGAGATATTGTATTTAAGTGCCTAGCTCGATACATAAACGGGTC
TCTCTGGTTAGACCAGATCTGAGCCTGGGAGCTCTCTGGCTAACTAGGGAACCCACTGCTTAAGCCTCAA
TAAAGCTTGCCTTGAGTGCTTCAAGTAGTGTGTGCCCGTCTGTTGTGTGACTCTGGTAACTAGAGATCCC
TCAGACCCTTTTAGTCAGTGTGGAAAATCTCTAGCAGTGGCGCCCGAACAGGGACTTGAAAGCGAAAGGG
AAACCAGAGGAGCTCTCTCGACGCAGGACTCGGCTTGCTGAAGCGCGCACGGCAAGAGGCGAGGGGCGGC
GACTGGTGAGTACGCCAAAAATTTTGACTAGCGGAGGCTAGAAGGAGAGAGATGGGTGCGAGAGCGTCAG
TATTAAGCGGGGGAGAATTAGATCGCGATGGGAAAAAATTCGGTTAAGGCCAGGGGGAAAGAAAAAATAT
AAATTAAAACATATAGTATGGGCAAGCAGGGAGCTAGAACGATTCGCAGTTAATCCTGGCCTGTTAGAAA
CATCAGAAGGCTGTAGACAAATACTGGGACAGCTACAACCATCCCTTCAGACAGGATCAGAAGAACTTAG
ATCATTATATAATACAGTAGCAACCCTCTATTGTGTGCATCAAAGGATAGAGATAAAAGACACCAAGGAA
GCTTTAGACAAGATAGAGGAAGAGCAAAACAAAAGTAAGACCACCGCACAGCAAGCGGCCGCTGATCTTC
AGACCTGGAGGAGGAGATATGAGGGACAATTGGAGAAGTGAATTATATAAATATAAAGTAGTAAAAATTG
AACCATTAGGAGTAGCACCCACCAAGGCAAAGAGAAGAGTGGTGCAGAGAGAAAAAAGAGCAGTGGGAAT
AGGAGCTTTGTTCCTTGGGTTCTTGGGAGCAGCAGGAAGCACTATGGGCGCAGCGTCAATGACGCTGACG
GTACAGGCCAGACAATTATTGTCTGGTATAGTGCAGCAGCAGAACAATTTGCTGAGGGCTATTGAGGCGC
AACAGCATCTGTTGCAACTCACAGTCTGGGGCATCAAGCAGCTCCAGGCAAGAATCCTGGCTGTGGAAAG
ATACCTAAAGGATCAACAGCTCCTGGGGATTTGGGGTTGCTCTGGAAAACTCATTTGCACCACTGCTGTG
CCTTGGAATGCTAGTTGGAGTAATAAATCTCTGGAACAGATTTGGAATCACACGACCTGGATGGAGTGGG
ACAGAGAAATTAACAATTACACAAGCTTAATACACTCCTTAATTGAAGAATCGCAAAACCAGCAAGAAAA
GAATGAACAAGAATTATTGGAATTAGATAAATGGGCAAGTTTGTGGAATTGGTTTAACATAACAAATTGG
CTGTGGTATATAAAATTATTCATAATGATAGTAGGAGGCTTGGTAGGTTTAAGAATAGTTTTTGCTGTAC
TTTCTATAGTGAATAGAGTTAGGCAGGGATATTCACCATTATCGTTTCAGACCCACCTCCCAACCCCGAG
GGGACCCGACAGGCCCGAAGGAATAGAAGAAGAAGGTGGAGAGAGAGACAGAGACAGATCCATTCGATTA
GTGAACGGATCTCGACGGTATCGGTTAACTTTTAAAAGAAAAGGGGGGATTGGGGGGTACAGTGCAGGGG
AAAGAATAGTAGACATAATAGCAACAGACATACAAACTAAAGAATTACAAAAACAAATTACAAAATTCAA
AATTTTATCGTCCAGTGTGGTGGAATTCTGCAGATATCACAACTTTGTATAGAAAAGTTGGCCTCCGCGC
CGGGTTTTGGCGCCTCCCGCGGGCGCCCCCCTCCTCACGGCGAGCGCTGCCACGTCAGACGAAGGGCGCA
GCGAGCGTCCTGATCCTTCCGCCCGGACGCTCAGGACAGCGGCCCGCTGCTCATAAGACTCGGCCTTAGA
ACCCCAGTATCAGCAGAAGGACATTTTAGGACGGGACTTGGGTGACTCTAGGGCACTGGTTTTCTTTCCA
GAGAGCGGAACAGGCGAGGAAAAGTAGTCCCTTCTCGGCGATTCTGCGGAGGGATCTCCGTGGGGCGGTG
AACGCCGATGATTATATAAGGACGCGCCGGGTGTGGCACAGCTAGTTCCGTCGCAGCCGGGATTTGGGTC
GCGGTTCTTGTTTGTGGATCGCTGTGATCGTCACTTGGTGAGTAGCGGGCTGCTGGGCTGGCCGGGGCTT
TCGTGGCCGCCGGGCCGCTCGGTGGGACGGAAGCGTGTGGAGAGACCGCCAAGGGCTGTAGTCTGGGTCC
GCGAGCAAGGTTGCCCTGAACTGGGGGTTGGGGGGAGCGCAGCAAAATGGCGGCTGTTCCCGAGTCTTGA
ATGGAAGACGCTTGTGAGGCGGGCTGTGAGGTCGTTGAAACAAGGTGGGGGGCATGGTGGGCGGCAAGAA
CCCAAGGTCTTGAGGCCTTCGCTAATGCGGGAAAGCTCTTATTCGGGTGAGATGGGCTGGGGCACCATCT
GGGGACCCTGACGTGAAGTTTGTCACTGACTGGAGAACTCGGTTTGTCGTCTGTTGCGGGGGCGGCAGTT
ATGGCGGTGCCGTTGGGCAGTGCACCCGTACCTTTGGGAGCGCGCGCCCTCGTCGTGTCGTGACGTCACC
CGTTCTGTTGGCTTATAATGCAGGGTGGGGCCACCTGCCGGTAGGTGTGCGGTAGGCTTTTCTCCGTCGC
AGGACGCAGGGTTCGGGCCTAGGGTAGGCTCTCCTGAATCGACAGGCGCCGGACCTCTGGTGAGGGGAGG
GATAAGTGAGGCGTCAGTTTCTTTGGTCGGTTTTATGTACCTATCTTCTTAAGTAGCTGAAGCTCCGGTT
TTGAACTATGCGCTCGGGGTTGGCGAGTGTGTTTTGTGAAGTTTTTTAGGCACCTTTTGAAATGTAATCA
TTTGGGTCAATATGTAATTTTCAGTGTTAGACTAGTAAATTGTCCGCTAAATTCTGGCCGTTTTTGGCTT
TTTTGTTAGACGGCCAACTTTTGTATACAAAGTGGGCCACCATGGGAATCCCGCTGCTGAACGCTAAACA
GATTCTGGGACAGCTGGACGGCGGGAGCGTGGCAGTCCTGCCTGTGGTCGACTCCACCAATCAGTACCTG
CTGGATCGAATCGGCGAGCTGAAGAGTGGGGATGCTTGCATTGCAGAATATCAGCAGGCAGGGAGAGGAA
GCAGAGGGAGGAAATGGTTCTCTCCTTTTGGAGCTAACCTGTACCTGAGTATGTTTTGGCGCCTGAAGCG
GGGACCAGCAGCAATCGGCCTGGGCCCGGTCATCGGAATTGTCATGGCAGAAGCGCTGCGAAAGCTGGGA
GCAGACAAGGTGCGAGTCAAATGGCCCAATGACCTGTATCTGCAGGATAGAAAGCTGGCAGGCATCCTGG
TGGAGCTGGCCGGAATAACAGGCGATGCTGCACAGATCGTCATTGGCGCCGGGATTAACGTGGCTATGAG
GCGCGTGGAGGAAAGCGTGGTCAATCAGGGCTGGATCACACTGCAGGAAGCAGGGATTAACCTGGACAGG
AATACTCTGGCCGCTATGCTGATCCGAGAGCTGCGGGCAGCCCTGGAACTGTTCGAGCAGGAAGGCCTGG
CTCCATATCTGTCACGGTGGGAGAAGCTGGATAACTTCATCAATAGACCCGTGAAGCTGATCATTGGGGA
CAAAGAGATTTTCGGGATTAGCCGGGGGATTGATAAACAGGGAGCCCTGCTGCTGGAACAGGACGGAGTT
ATCAAACCCTGGATGGGCGGAGAAATCAGTCTGCGGTCTGCCGAAAAGGCTAGCGGCAAGCCCATCCCCA
ACCCCCTGCTGGGCCTGGACAGCACCACAAGTTTGTACAAAAAAGCAGGCTTAGCCACCATGCCTCTGGC
CGCCTACTGCTATCTGAGGGTGGTGGGCAAGGGCAGCTATGGCGAGGTGACCCTGGTGAAGCACCGGAGA
GACGGCAAGCAGTACGTGATCAAGAAGCTGAACCTGAGAAATGCCAGCTCCAGGGAGAGGAGGGCAGCAG
AGCAGGAGGCACAGCTGCTGTCCCAGCTGAAGCACCCCAACATCGTGACATACAAGGAGTCTTGGGAGGG
AGGCGACGGACTGCTGTATATCGTGATGGGCTTCTGCGAGGGCGGCGATCTGTACCGGAAGCTGAAGGAG
CAGAAGGGCCAGCTGCTGCCTGAGAATCAGGTGGTGGAGTGGTTCGTGCAGATCGCCATGGCCCTGCAGT
ATCTGCACGAGAAGCACATCCTGCACCGCGACCTGAAGACCCAGAACGTGTTTCTGACCCGGACAAATAT
CATCAAGGTCGGCGACCTGGGCATCGCCAGAGTGCTGGAGAACCACTGTGATATGGCCTCCACCCTGATC
GGCACACCCTACTATATGTCCCCTGAGCTGTTCTCTAACAAGCCCTACAATTATAAGAGCGACGTGTGGG
CACTGGGATGCTGCGTGTACGAGATGGCCACCCTGAAGCACGCCTTTAACGCCAAGGACATGAATAGCCT
GGTGTATAGAATCATCGAGGGCAAGCTGCCCCCTATGCCAAGGGATTACAGCCCAGAGCTGGCAGAGCTG
ATCAGGACAATGCTGTCCAAGAGGCCAGAGGAGAGGCCTTCTGTGAGAAGCATCCTGAGGCAGCCTTATA
TCAAGAGGCAGATCTCCTTCTTTCTGGAGGCCACCAAGATCAAGACATCTAAGAACAATATCAAGAACGG
CGACAGCCAGTCCAAGCCATTCGCCACCGTGGTGAGCGGAGAGGCAGAGTCCAATCACGAAGTGATCCAC
CCTCAGCCACTGTCTAGCGAGGGCTCCCAGACATACATCATGGGCGAGGGCAAGTGCCTGTCCCAGGAGA
AGCCAAGGGCATCTGGACTGCTGAAGTCCCCAGCATCTCTGAAGGCCCACACCTGTAAGCAGGACCTGAG
CAACACCACAGAGCTGGCCACAATCTCCTCTGTGAATATCGATATCCTGCCCGCCAAGGGCAGGGACTCT
GTGAGCGATGGCTTTGTGCAGGAGAACCAGCCTCGCTACCTGGATGCCTCCAATGAGCTGGGCGGCATCT
GCTCCATCTCTCAGGTGGAGGAGGAGATGCTGCAGGACAACACCAAGAGCAGCGCCCAGCCTGAGAATCT
GATCCCAATGTGGTCTAGCGATATCGTGACAGGCGAGAAGAACGAGCCAGTGAAGCCCCTGCAGCCTCTG
ATCAAGGAGCAGAAGCCTAAGGACCAGTCTCTGGCCCTGAGCCCAAAGCTGGAGTGTAGCGGCACCATCC
TGGCCCACTCCAATCTGCGGCTGCTGGGCTCCTCTGATAGCCCAGCAAGCGCCTCCAGAGTGGCAGGAAT
CACAGGCGTGTGCCACCACGCACAGGACCAGGTGGCAGGAGAGTGTATCATCGAGAAGCAGGGCCGGATC
CACCCAGATCTGCAGCCCCACAACTCTGGCAGCGAGCCCTCCCTGTCTAGACAGCGGAGACAGAAGAGGA
GGGAGCAGACCGAGCACAGGGGAGAGAAGCGGCAGGTGCGGAGAGACCTGTTCGCCTTTCAGGAGTCTCC
ACCCAGGTTTCTGCCAAGCCACCCCATCGTGGGCAAGGTGGATGTGACCTCCACACAGAAGGAGGCCGAG
AATCAGAGGAGGGTGGTGACCGGAAGCGTGAGCAGCAGCCGCAGCTCCGAGATGTCTAGCTCCAAGGACA
GGCCACTGTCCGCCAGGGAGCGGAGAAGGCTGAAGCAGTCTCAGGAGGAGATGTCTAGCTCCGGACCAAG
CGTGCGGAAGGCAAGCCTGTCCGTGGCCGGCCCTGGCAAGCCACAGGAGGAGGACCAGCCACTGCCTGCA
CGCCGGCTGTCTAGCGATTGCTCTGTGACCCAGGAGAGAAAGCAGATCCACTGTCTGAGCGAGGACGAGC
TGTCCTCTAGCACCTCCTCTACCGATAAGTCCGACGGCGATTATGGCGAGGGCAAGGGCCAGACAAACGA
GATCAATGCCCTGGTGCAGCTGATGACCCAGACACTGAAGCTGGACAGCAAGGAGTCCTGTGAGGATGTG
CCTGTGGCCAACCCAGTGAGCGAGTTCAAGCTGCACAGAAAGTACAGGGATACCCTGATCCTGCACGGCA
AGGTGGCAGAGGAGGCAGAGGAGATCCACTTTAAGGAGCTGCCCTCTGCCATCATGCCTGGCAGCGAGAA
GATCAGAAGGCTGGTGGAGGTGCTGAGAACAGACGTGATCAGGGGACTGGGAGTGCAGCTGCTGGAGCAG
GTGTACGATCTGCTGGAGGAGGAGGACGAGTTCGATAGGGAGGTGCGCCTGAGGGAGCACATGGGAGAGA
AGTACACCACATATAGCGTGAAGGCCCGCCAGCTGAAGTTCTTTGAGGAGAACATGAATTTTTAAAACCC
AGCTTTCTTGTACAAAGTGGTGATATCCAGCACAGTGGCGGCCGCTCGACAATCAACCTCTGGATTACAA
AATTTGTGAAAGATTGACTGGTATTCTTAACTATGTTGCTCCTTTTACGCTATGTGGATACGCTGCTTTA
ATGCCTTTGTATCATGCTATTGCTTCCCGTATGGCTTTCATTTTCTCCTCCTTGTATAAATCCTGGTTGC
TGTCTCTTTATGAGGAGTTGTGGCCCGTTGTCAGGCAACGTGGCGTGGTGTGCACTGTGTTTGCTGACGC
AACCCCCACTGGTTGGGGCATTGCCACCACCTGTCAGCTCCTTTCCGGGACTTTCGCTTTCCCCCTCCCT
ATTGCCACGGCGGAACTCATCGCCGCCTGCCTTGCCCGCTGCTGGACAGGGGCTCGGCTGTTGGGCACTG
ACAATTCCGTGGTGTTGTCGGGGAAGCTGACGTCCTTTCCATGGCTGCTCGCCTGTGTTGCCACCTGGAT
TCTGCGCGGGACGTCCTTCTGCTACGTCCCTTCGGCCCTCAATCCAGCGGACCTTCCTTCCCGCGGCCTG
CTGCCGGCTCTGCGGCCTCTTCCGCGTCTTCGCCTTCGCCCTCAGACGAGTCGGATCTCCCTTTGGGCCG
CCTCCCCGCCTGGAATTCTACCGGGTAGGGGAGGCGCTTTTCCCAAGGCAGTCTGGAGCATGCGCTTTAG
CAGCCCCGCTGGGCACTTGGCGCTACACAAGTGGCCTCTGGCCTCGCACACATTCCACATCCACCGGTAG
GCGCCAACCGGCTCCGTTCTTTGGTGGCCCCTTCGCGCCACCTTCTACTCCTCCCCTAGTCAGGAAGTTC
CCCCCCGCCCCGCAGCTCGCGTCGTGCAGGACGTGACAAATGGAAGTAGCACGTCTCACTAGTCTCGTGC
AGATGGACAGCACCGCTGAGCAATGGAAGCGGGTAGGCCTTTGGGGCAGCGGCCAATAGCAGCTTTGCTC
CTTCGCTTTCTGGGCTCAGAGGCTGGGAAGGGGTGGGTCCGGGGGCGGGCTCAGGGGCGGGCTCAGGGGC
GGGGCGGGCGCCCGAAGGTCCTCCGGAGGCCCGGCATTCTGCACGCTTCAAAAGCGCACGTCTGCCGCGC
TGTTCTCCTCTTCCTCATCTCCGGGCCTTTCGACCTGCAGCCCAAGCTTACCATGACCGAGTACAAGCCC
ACGGTGCGCCTCGCCACCCGCGACGACGTCCCCAGGGCCGTACGCACCCTCGCCGCCGCGTTCGCCGACT
ACCCCGCCACGCGCCACACCGTCGATCCGGACCGCCACATCGAGCGGGTCACCGAGCTGCAAGAACTCTT
CCTCACGCGCGTCGGGCTCGACATCGGCAAGGTGTGGGTCGCGGACGACGGCGCCGCGGTGGCGGTCTGG
ACCACGCCGGAGAGCGTCGAAGCGGGGGCGGTGTTCGCCGAGATCGGCCCGCGCATGGCCGAGTTGAGCG
GTTCCCGGCTGGCCGCGCAGCAACAGATGGAAGGCCTCCTGGCGCCGCACCGGCCCAAGGAGCCCGCGTG
GTTCCTGGCCACCGTCGGCGTCTCGCCCGACCACCAGGGCAAGGGTCTGGGCAGCGCCGTCGTGCTCCCC
GGAGTGGAGGCGGCCGAGCGCGCCGGGGTGCCCGCCTTCCTGGAGACCTCCGCGCCCCGCAACCTCCCCT
TCTACGAGCGGCTCGGCTTCACCGTCACCGCCGACGTCGAGGTGCCCGAAGGACCGCGCACCTGGTGCAT
GACCCGCAAGCCCGGTGCCTGACGCCCGCCCCACGACCCGCAGCGCCCGACCGAAAGGAGCGCACGACCC
CATGCATCTCGAGGGCCCGGTACCTTTAAGACCAATGACTTACAAGGCAGCTGTAGATCTTAGCCACTTT
TTAAAAGAAAAGGGGGGACTGGAAGGGCTAGCTCACTCCCAACGAAGACAAGATCTGCTTTTTGCTTGTA
CTGGGTCTCTCTGGTTAGACCAGATCTGAGCCTGGGAGCTCTCTGGCTAACTAGGGAACCCACTGCTTAA
GCCTCAATAAAGCTTGCCTTGAGTGCTTCAAGTAGTGTGTGCCCGTCTGTTGTGTGACTCTGGTAACTAG
AGATCCCTCAGACCCTTTTAGTCAGTGTGGAAAATCTCTAGCAGTAGTAGTTCATGTCATCTTATTATTC
AGTATTTATAACTTGCAAAGAAATGAATATCAGAGAGTGAGAGGAACTTGTTTATTGCAGCTTATAATGG
TTACAAATAAAGCAATAGCATCACAAATTTCACAAATAAAGCATTTTTTTCACTGCATTCTAGTTGTGGT
TTGTCCAAACTCATCAATGTATCTTATCATGTCTGGCTCTAGCTATCCCGCCCCTAACTCCGCCCATCCC
GCCCCTAACTCCGCCCAGTTCCGCCCATTCTCCGCCCCATGGCTGACTAATTTTTTTTATTTATGCAGAG
GCCGAGGCCGCCTCGGCCTCTGAGCTATTCCAGAAGTAGTGAGGAGGCTTTTTTGGAGGCCTAGGGACGT
ACCCAATTCGCCCTATAGTGAGTCGTATTACGCGCGCTCACTGGCCGTCGTTTTACAACGTCGTGACTGG
GAAAACCCTGGCGTTACCCAACTTAATCGCCTTGCAGCACATCCCCCTTTCGCCAGCTGGCGTAATAGCG
AAGAGGCCCGCACCGATCGCCCTTCCCAACAGTTGCGCAGCCTGAATGGCGAATGGG
[124 nt withheld, positions 11538-11661]
C
[91 nt withheld, positions 11663-11753]
A
[49 nt withheld, positions 11755-11803]
CCTTTGACGTTGGAGTCCACGTTCTTT
[37 nt withheld, positions 11831-11867]
ACCCTATCTCGGTCTATTCTTTTGATTTATAAGGGATTTTGCCGATTTCGGCCTATTGGTTAAAAAATGA
GCTGATTTAACAAAAATTTAACGCGAATTTTAACAAAATATTAACGCTTACAATTT
